Addgene plasmid #179898: pJET-23-DExCon-mCherry-R11b
Purpose: Donor with homologous arms for Rab11b to knock in DExCon-mCherry module
Depositing lab: Patrick Caswell. Depositing organization: University of Manchester. Publication: On demand expression control of endogenous genes with DExCon, DExogron and LUXon reveals differential dynamics of Rab11 family members. Gemperle J, Harrison TS, Flett C, Adamson AD, Caswell PT. Elife. 2022 Jun 16;11. pii: 76651. doi: 10.7554/eLife.76651. PubMed 35708998.
Backbone
  Vector backbone: pJet1.2
  Backbone manufacturer: Thermo Scientific
  Backbone size w/o insert (bp): 3000
  Total vector size (bp): 4575
  Vector type: Mammalian Expression, Bacterial Expression, CRISPR ; Donor for homologous based knock in
  Selectable markers: mCHerry
Growth in bacteria
  Bacterial resistance: Ampicillin, 100 μg/mL
  Growth temperature: 37°C
  Growth strain: DH5alpha
  Copy number: Low Copy
Gene/Insert
  Gene/Insert name: RAB11B, member RAS oncogene family (alt names: H-YPT3; NDAGSCW)
  Species: H. sapiens (human)
  Insert size (bp): 1576
  GenBank ID: NM_004218.3
  Entrez Gene: RAB11B (a.k.a. H-YPT3, NDAGSCW)
  Promoter: TRE3GS
  Tag / fusion protein: mCherry (N terminal on insert)
  Cloning method: Gibson Cloning
  Sequencing primers: 5′ CGACTCACTATAGGGAGAGCG; 3′ AAGAACATCGATTTTCCATGGCAG
Terms and licenses: Academic/Nonprofit Terms; Industry Terms: Not Available to Industry
Depositor comments: Here donor for DExCon mCherry Rab11b knock in. DExCon = Doxycycline-mediated endogenous gene Expression Control. Lentiviral delivery of TetOn3G is also required for this to work. Please visit https://www.biorxiv.org/content/10.1101/2021.12.03.471086v1.full for bioRxiv preprint.
How to cite: pJET-23-DExCon-mCherry-R11b was a gift from Patrick Caswell (Addgene plasmid # 179898 ; http://n2t.net/addgene:179898 ; RRID:Addgene_179898)
