[The description below was written by a language model from this plasmid's Addgene catalogue record and pLannotate feature annotations shown in this document.]
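Description:
pJET-23-DExCon-mCherry-R11b is a homology-directed repair donor plasmid built on the pJET1.2 cloning backbone, intended for CRISPR-assisted knock-in at the human RAB11B locus rather than for expression from the plasmid itself. It is propagated in E. coli under ampicillin selection (AmpR with its bla promoter) and replicates from a ColE1/pUC-type origin. The annotation describes that origin as high-copy, although the catalogue entry lists the plasmid as low copy. Remnants typical of pJET1.2 are also detected: T7 promoters flanking the cloning site, and a fragment of the eco47IR lethal gene under a lac UV5 promoter. That gene is disrupted by the insert and normally provides positive selection for recombinant clones.

The roughly 1.6 kb insert, assembled by Gibson cloning, carries the DExCon (Doxycycline-mediated endogenous gene Expression Control) module: a TRE3GS tetracycline-responsive promoter followed directly by the mCherry coding sequence. The record states that homology arms for RAB11B are present; they are not annotated in the feature table but presumably occupy the unannotated stretches on either side of the TRE3GS–mCherry cassette. Integration places mCherry as an N-terminal fusion on endogenous Rab11b and puts the tagged gene under the inducible promoter, so that its expression can be switched on with doxycycline. This requires the Tet-On 3G transactivator, which the depositor notes must be supplied separately by lentiviral delivery. There is no mammalian drug marker, and mCherry fluorescence is listed as the means of identifying edited cells. The sequenced record (4,526 nt) is slightly shorter than the stated total size of 4,575 bp. The construct was used to study on-demand control and dynamics of Rab11 family members.
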