Features (pLannotate 1.2.2; 11 found; start..end, strand, type, name):
     68..928     -  CDS            AmpR: β-lactamase; bla; confers resistance to ampicillin, carbenicillin, and related antibiotics
    929..1033    -  promoter       AmpR promoter: bla
   1425..1443    +  promoter       T7 promoter: promoter for bacteriophage T7 RNA polymerase
   1493..1511    +  promoter       T7 promoter: promoter for bacteriophage T7 RNA polymerase
   1819..2183    +  promoter       TRE3GS promoter: 3rd-generation Tet-responsive promoter that can be activated by binding of Tet-On® 3G, modified to eliminate binding sites for endogenous mammalian transcription factors
   2209..2916    +  CDS            mCherry: mCherry is a basic (constitutively fluorescent) red fluorescent protein published in 2004, derived from Discosoma sp.. It is reported to be a very rapidly-maturing monomer with low acid sensitivity.
   3045..3425    -  CDS            eco47IR (fragment): T2E7_ECOLX - Protein predicted: Swiss-Prot protein existence level 4. Recognizes the double-stranded sequence GGWCC and cleaves after G-1. From Escherichia coli.
   3478..3508    -  promoter       lac UV5 promoter: E. coli lac promoter with an "up" mutation
   3523..3544    -  protein_bind   CAP binding site: CAP binding activates transcription in the presence of cAMP. E. coli catabolite activator protein
   3569..3652    -  CDS            lacI (fragment): lac repressor; lacI; The lac repressor binds to the lac operator to inhibit transcription in E. coli. This inhibition can be relieved by adding lactose or isopropyl-β-D-thiogalactopyranoside (IPTG).
   3835..4423    -  rep_origin     ori: high-copy-number ColE1/pMB1/pBR322/pUC origin of replication
>Addgene plasmid #179898 | pJET-23-DExCon-mCherry-R11b | addgene full sequence | sequence record 357324 | Addgene NGS Result
TCCTTTTAAATTAAAAATGAAGTTTTAAATCAATCTAAAGTATATATGAGTAAACTTGGTCTGACAGTTA
CCAATGCTTAATCAGTGAGGCACCTATCTCAGCGATCTGTCTATTTCGTTCATCCATAGTTGCCTGACTC
CCCGTCGTGTAGATAACTACGATACGGGAGGGCTTACCATCTGGCCCCAGTGCTGCAATGATACCGCGAG
ACCCACGCTCACCGGCTCCAGATTTATCAGCAATAAACCAGCCAGCCGGAAGGGCCGAGCGCAGAAGTGG
TCCTGCAACTTTATCCGCCTCCATCCAGTCTATTAATTGTTGCCGGGAAGCTAGAGTAAGTAGTTCGCCA
GTTAATAGTTTGCGCAACGTTGTTGCCATTGCTACAGGCATCGTGGTGTCACGCTCGTCGTTTGGTATGG
CTTCATTCAGCTCCGGTTCCCAACGATCAAGGCGAGTTACATGATCCCCCATGTTGTGCAAAAAAGCGGT
TAGCTCCTTCGGTCCTCCGATCGTTGTCAGAAGTAAGTTGGCCGCAGTGTTATCACTCATGGTTATGGCA
GCACTGCATAATTCTCTTACTGTCATGCCATCCGTAAGATGCTTTTCTGTGACTGGTGAGTACTCAACCA
AGTCATTCTGAGAATAGTGTATGCGGCGACCGAGTTGCTCTTGCCCGGCGTCAATACGGGATAATACCGC
GCCACATAGCAGAACTTTAAAAGTGCTCATCATTGGAAAACGTTCTTCGGGGCGAAAACTCTCAAGGATC
TTACCGCTGTTGAGATCCAGTTCGATGTAACCCACTCGTGCACCCAACTGATCTTCAGCATCTTTTACTT
TCACCAGCGTTTCTGGGTGAGCAAAAACAGGAAGGCAAAATGCCGCAAAAAAGGGAATAAGGGCGACACG
GAAATGTTGAATACTCATACTCTTCCTTTTTCAATATTATTGAAGCATTTATCAGGGTTATTGTCTCATG
AGCGGATACATATTTGAATGTATTTAGAAAAATAAACAAATAGGGGTTCCGCGCACATTTCCCCGAAAAG
TGCCACCTGACGTCTAAGAAACCATTATTATCATGACATTAACCTATAAAAATAGGCGTATCACGAGGCC
GCCCCTGCAGCCGAATTATATTATTTTTGCCAAATAATTTTTAACAAAAGCTCTGAAGTCTTCTTCATTT
AAATTCTTAGATGATACTTCATCTGGAAAATTGTCCCAATTAGTAGCATCACGCTGTGAGTAAGTTCTAA
ACCATTTTTTTATTGTTGTATTATCTCTAATCTTACTACTCGATGAGTTTTCGGTATTATCTCTATTTTT
AACTTGGAGCAGGTTCCATTCATTGTTTTTTTCATCATAGTGAATAAAATCAACTGCTTTAACACTTGTG
CCTGAACACCATATCCATCCGGCGTAATACGACTCACTATAGGGAGAGCGGCCGCCAGATCTTCCGGATG
GCTCGAGTTTTTCAGCAAGATATAATACGACTCACTATAGGGCAGTCTTCCGCCCCGCCCTCTTGAGCTC
GCCCCTGATAGGCTGGCGCGTCCGTCACTTCAAAAAGGTCCGCATTCCTTCCGCCTTTCTCCAGGACACC
GAGGGCGAGGAGGGTGGTACCAAGCGGCGCCCACCCTCAGAGCACTACTTCCATCTCTGATTGGCTTCGC
TGGGTGCCCGTCGCTACTCCACTCGCCGCTGATAGGCCATTCAACCGCCGCTCTGCGCGGCGCCGGCTCC
GCCCCCGTCGGGTGTTTGTGGTGGGGCTGCGGAGTCGCCGATCCCGCCGGAAGCGCCAGGACAAATTCTT
TACTCCCTATCAGTGATAGAGAACGTATGAAGAGTTTACTCCCTATCAGTGATAGAGAACGTATGCAGAC
TTTACTCCCTATCAGTGATAGAGAACGTATAAGGAGTTTACTCCCTATCAGTGATAGAGAACGTATGACC
AGTTTACTCCCTATCAGTGATAGAGAACGTATCTACAGTTTACTCCCTATCAGTGATAGAGAACGTATAT
CCAGTTTACTCCCTATCAGTGATAGAGAACGTATAAGCTTTGCTTATGTAAACCAGGGCGCCTATAAAAG
AGTGCTGATTTTTTGAGTAAACTTCAATTCCACAACACTTTTGTCTTATACCAACTTTCCGTACCACTTC
CTACCCTCGTAAAGATGGGATCGGGTGGGACTAGTGGCATGGTGTCCAAGGGCGAAGAGGACAACATGGC
CATCATCAAAGAATTCATGCGGTTCAAGGTGCACATGGAAGGCAGCGTGAACGGCCACGAGTTCGAGATT
GAAGGCGAAGGCGAGGGCAGACCTTACGAGGGAACACAGACCGCCAAGCTGAAAGTGACCAAAGGCGGCC
CTCTGCCTTTTGCCTGGGACATTCTGAGCCCTCAGTTTATGTACGGCAGCAAGGCCTACGTGAAGCACCC
CGCCGATATTCCCGACTACCTGAAGCTGAGCTTCCCCGAGGGCTTCAAGTGGGAGAGAGTGATGAACTTC
GAGGACGGCGGCGTGGTCACCGTGACTCAAGATAGCTCTCTGCAGGACGGCGAGTTCATCTACAAAGTGA
AGCTGCGGGGCACCAACTTTCCCTCTGATGGCCCCGTGATGCAGAAAAAGACCATGGGCTGGGAAGCCAG
CAGCGAGAGAATGTACCCTGAAGATGGCGCCCTGAAGGGCGAGATCAAGCAGCGGCTGAAACTGAAGGAT
GGCGGCCACTACGACGCCGAAGTGAAAACCACCTACAAGGCCAAGAAACCCGTGCAGCTGCCTGGCGCCT
ACAACGTGAACATCAAGCTGGACATCACCAGCCACAACGAGGACTACACCATCGTGGAACAGTACGAGAG
AGCCGAAGGCAGACACAGCACAGGCGGAATGGACGAGCTGTACAAGGGAACCGGTGCTGGAAGTGGTACC
CGGGACGACGAGTACGACTACCTATTCAAAGGTGCGGCCGGTGGGGCACAGACGGGCGAAGTCGTGGCGG
CGAGGCGGCGGGCAGACGGGCCAAGGCCGCGCTATCTTTCTAGAAGATCTCCTACAATATTCTCAGCTGC
CATGGAAAATCGATGTTCTTCTTTTATTCTCTCAAGATTTTCAGGCTGTATATTAAAACTTATATTAAGA
ACTATGCTAACCACCTCATCAGGAACCGTTGTAGGTGGCGTGGGTTTTCTTGGCAATCGACTCTCATGAA
AACTACGAGCTAAATATTCAATATGTTCCTCTTGACCAACTTTATTCTGCATTTTTTTTGAACGAGGTTT
AGAGCAAGCTTCAGGAAACTGAGACAGGAATTTTATTAAAAATTTAAATTTTGAAGAAAGTTCAGGGTTA
ATAGCATCCATTTTTTGCTTTGCAAGTTCCTCAGCATTCTTAACAAAAGACGTCTCTTTTGACATGTTTA
AAGTTTAAACCTCCTGTGTGAAATTATTATCCGCTCATAATTCCACACATTATACGAGCCGGAAGCATAA
AGTGTAAAGCCTGGGGTGCCTAATGAGTGAGCTAACTCACATTAATTGCGTTGCGCTCACTGCCAATTGC
TTTCCAGTCGGGAAACCTGTCGTGCCAGCTGCATTAATGAATCGGCCAACGCGCGGGGAGAGGCGGTTTG
CGTATTGGGCGCTCTTCCGCTTCCTCGCTCACTGACTCGCTGCGCTCGGTCGTTCGGCTGCGGCGAGCGG
TATCAGCTCACTCAAAGGCGGTAATACGGTTATCCACAGAATCAGGGGATAACGCAGGAAAGAACATGTG
AGCAAAAGGCCAGCAAAAGGCCAGGAACCGTAAAAAGGCCGCGTTGCTGGCGTTTTTCCATAGGCTCCGC
CCCCCTGACGAGCATCACAAAAATCGACGCTCAAGTCAGAGGTGGCGAAACCCGACAGGACTATAAAGAT
ACCAGGCGTTTCCCCCTGGAAGCTCCCTCGTGCGCTCTCCTGTTCCGACCCTGCCGCTTACCGGATACCT
GTCCGCCTTTCTCCCTTCGGGAAGCGTGGCGCTTTCTCATAGCTCACGCTGTAGGTATCTCAGTTCGGTG
TAGGTCGTTCGCTCCAAGCTGGGCTGTGTGCACGAACCCCCCGTTCAGCCCGACCGCTGCGCCTTATCCG
GTAACTATCGTCTTGAGTCCAACCCGGTAAGACACGACTTATCGCCACTGGCAGCAGCCACTGGTAACAG
GATTAGCAGAGCGAGGTATGTAGGCGGTGCTACAGAGTTCTTGAAGTGGTGGCCTAACTACGGCTACACT
AGAAGAACAGTATTTGGTATCTGCGCTCTGCTGAAGCCAGTTACCTTCGGAAAAAGAGTTGGTAGCTCTT
GATCCGGCAAACAAACCACCGCTGGTAGCGGTGGTTTTTTTGTTTGCAAGCAGCAGATTACGCGCAGAAA
AAAAGGATCTCAAGAAGATCCTTTGATCTTTTCTACGGGGTCTGACGCTCAGTGGAACGAAAACTCACGT
TAAGGGATTTTGGTCATGAGATTATCAAAAAGGATCTTCACCTAGA
